>Addgene plasmid #44558 | pDN-T2dMFot | depositor full sequence | sequence record 60896 | pDN-T2dMFot sequence 5320 bps
TCGCGCGTTTCGGTGATGACGGTGAAAACCTCTGACACATGCAGCTCCCGGAGACGGTCACAGCTTGTCT
GTAAGCGGATGCCGGGAGCAGACAAGCCCGTCAGGGCGCGTCAGCGGGTGTTGGCGGGTGTCGGGGCTGG
CTTAACTATGCGGCATCAGAGCAGATTGTACTGAGAGTGCACCATAGATCAACGACATTACTATATATAT
AATATAGGAAGCATTTAATAGAACAGCATCGTAATATATGTGTACTTTGCAGTTATGACGCCAGATGGCA
GTAGTGGAAGATATTCTTTATTGAAAAATAGCTTGTCACCTTACGTACAATCTTGATCCGGAGCTTTTCT
TTTTTTGCCGATTAAGAATTAATTCGGTCGAAAAAAGAAAAGGAGAGGGCCAAGAGGGAGGGCATTGGTG
ACTATTGAGCACGTGAGTATACGTGATTAAGCACACAAAGGCAGCTTGGAGTATGTCTGTTATTAATTTC
ACAGGTAGTTCTGGTCCATTGGTGAAAGTTTGCGGCTTGCAGAGCACAGAGGCCGCAGAATGTGCTCTAG
ATTCCGATGCTGACTTGCTGGGTATTATATGTGTGCCCAATAGAAAGAGAACAATTGACCCGGTTATTGC
AAGGAAAATTTCAAGTCTTGTAAAAGCATATAAAAATAGTTCAGGCACTCCGAAATACTTGGTTGGCGTG
TTTCGTAATCAACCTAAGGAGGATGTTTTGGCTCTGGTCAATGATTACGGCATTGATATCGTCCAACTGC
ATGGAGATGAGTCGTGGCAAGAATACCAAGAGTTCCTCGGTTTGCCAGTTATTAAAAGACTCGTATTTCC
AAAAGACTGCAACATACTACTCAGTGCAGCTTCACAGAAACCTCATTCGTTTATTCCCTTGTTTGATTCA
GAAGCAGGTGGGACAGGTGAACTTTTGGATTGGAACTCGATTTCTGACTGGGTTGGAAGGCAAGAGAGCC
CCGAAAGCTTACATTTTATGTTAGCTGGTGGACTGACGCCAGAAAATGTTGGTGATGCGCTTAGATTAAA
TGGCGTTATTGGTGTTGATGTAAGCGGAGGTGTGGAGACAAATGGTGTAAAAGACTCTAACAAAATAGCA
AATTTCGTCAAAAATGCTAAGAAATAGGTTATTACTGAGTAGTATTTATTTAAGTATTGTTTGTGCACTT
GCCGATCTATGCGGTGTGAAATACCGCACAGATGCGTAAGGAGAAAATACCGCATCAGGAAATTGTAAGC
GTTAATATTTTGTTAAAATTCGCGTTAAATTTTTGTTAAATCAGCTCATTTTTTAACCAATAGGCCGAAA
TCGGCAAAATCCCTTATAAATCAAAAGAATAGACCGAGATAGGGT
[37 nt withheld, positions 1376-1412]
AAAGAACGTGGACTCCAACGTCAAAGG
[49 nt withheld, positions 1440-1488]
T
[91 nt withheld, positions 1490-1580]
G
[124 nt withheld, positions 1582-1705]
CCATTCGCCATTCAGGCTGCGCAACTGTTGGGAAGGGCGATCGGTGCGGGCCTCTTCGCTATTACGCCAG
CTGCTTAAGGCGCCACTTCTAAATAAGCGAATTTCTTATGATTTATGATTTTTATTATTAAATAAGTTAT
AAAAAAAATAAGTGTATACAAATTTTAAAGTGACTCTTAGGTTTTAAAACGAAAATTCTTATTCTTGAGT
AACTCTTTCCTGTAGGTCAGGTTGCTTTCTCAGGTATAGTATGAGGTCGCTCTTATTGACCACACCTCTA
CCGGCAGATCCGCTAGGGATAACAGGGTAATATAGATCAATTCCTCGATCCCTATCAGTGATAGAGAGTC
GACAAAGTCGAGTTTCTCGATCCCTATCAGTGATAGAGAGTCGACAAAGTCGAGTTTCTCGATCGAGACC
ACTGCATGCATGTGCTCTGTATGTATATAAAACTCTTGTTTTCTTCTTTTCTCTAAATATTCTTTCCTTA
TACATTAGGTCCTTTGTAGCATAAATTACTATACTTCTATAGACACGCAAACACAAATACACACACTAAA
TTACCGGATCAATTCGGGGGATCCATGTCTAGATTAGATAAAAGTAAAGTGATTAACGGCGCATTAGAGC
TGCTTAATGGGGTCGGAATCGAAGGTTTAACAACCCGTAAACTCGCCCAGAAGCTAGGTGTAGAGCAGCC
TACATTGTATTGGCATGTAAAAAATAAGCGGGCTTTGCTCGACGCCTTACCCATTGAGATGTTAGATAGG
CACCATACTCACTTTTGCCCTTTAGAAGGGGAAAGCTGGCAAGATTTTTTACGTAATAACGCTAAAAGTT
TTAGATGTGCTTTACTAAGTCATCGCGATGGAGCAAAAGTACATTTAGGTACACGGCCTACAGAAAAACA
GTATGAAACTCTCGAAAATCAATTAGCCTTTTTATGCCAACAAGGTTTTTCACTAGAGAATGCATTATAT
GCACTCAGCGCTGTGGGGCACTTTACTTTAGGTTGCGTATTGGAAGAACAAGAGCATCAAGTCGCTAAAG
AAGAAAGGGAAACACCTACTACTGATAGTATGCCGCCATTATTACGACAAGCTATCGAATTATTTGATCG
CCAAGGTGCAGAGCCAGCCTTCTTATTCGGCCTTGAATTGATCATATGCGGATTAGAAAAACAACTTAAA
TGTGAAAGTGGGGGTCCAGCTGACGCCTTGGATGACTTTGATTTGGATATGTTGCCTGCAGATGCTCTTG
ACGATTTCGACCTAGACATGCTACCCGCCGACGCATTAGATGACTTTGATTTAGATATGTTGCCAGGTTA
ACTCGAGTAAGCTTGGTACCGCGGCTAGCTAAGATCCGCTCTAACCGAAAAGGAAGGAGTTAGACAACCT
GAAGTCTAGGTCCCTATTTATTTTTTTATAGTTATGTTAGTATTAAGAACGTTATTTATATTTCAAATTT
TTCTTTTTTTTCTGTACAGACGCGTGTACGCATGTAACATTATACTGAAAACCTTGCTTGAGAAGGTTTT
GGGACGCTCGAAGATCCAGCTGCATTAATGAATCGGCCAACGCGCGGGGAGAGGCGGTTTGCGTATTGGG
CGCTCTTCCGCTTCCTCGCTCACTGACTCGCTGCGCTCGGTCGTTCGGCTGCGGCGAGCGGTATCAGCTC
ACTCAAAGGCGGTAATACGGTTATCCACAGAATCAGGGGATAACGCAGGAAAGAACATGTGAGCAAAAGG
CCAGCAAAAGGCCAGGAACCGTAAAAAGGCCGCGTTGCTGGCGTTTTTCCATAGGCTCCGCCCCCCTGAC
GAGCATCACAAAAATCGACGCTCAAGTCAGAGGTGGCGAAACCCGACAGGACTATAAAGATACCAGGCGT
TTCCCCCTGGAAGCTCCCTCGTGCGCTCTCCTGTTCCGACCCTGCCGCTTACCGGATACCTGTCCGCCTT
TCTCCCTTCGGGAAGCGTGGCGCTTTCTCATAGCTCACGCTGTAGGTATCTCAGTTCGGTGTAGGTCGTT
CGCTCCAAGCTGGGCTGTGTGCACGAACCCCCCGTTCAGCCCGACCGCTGCGCCTTATCCGGTAACTATC
GTCTTGAGTCCAACCCGGTAAGACACGACTTATCGCCACTGGCAGCAGCCACTGGTAACAGGATTAGCAG
AGCGAGGTATGTAGGCGGTGCTACAGAGTTCTTGAAGTGGTGGCCTAACTACGGCTACACTAGAAGGACA
GTATTTGGTATCTGCGCTCTGCTGAAGCCAGTTACCTTCGGAAAAAGAGTTGGTAGCTCTTGATCCGGCA
AACAAACCACCGCTGGTAGCGGTGGTTTTTTTGTTTGCAAGCAGCAGATTACGCGCAGAAAAAAAGGATC
TCAAGAAGATCCTTTGATCTTTTCTACGGGGTCTGACGCTCAGTGGAACGAAAACTCACGTTAAGGGATT
TTGGTCATGAGATTATCAAAAAGGATCTTCACCTAGATCCTTTTAAATTAAAAATGAAGTTTTAAATCAA
TCTAAAGTATATATGAGTAAACTTGGTCTGACAGTTACCAATGCTTAATCAGTGAGGCACCTATCTCAGC
GATCTGTCTATTTCGTTCATCCATAGTTGCCTGACTCCCCGTCGTGTAGATAACTACGATACGGGAGGGC
TTACCATCTGGCCCCAGTGCTGCAATGATACCGCGAGACCCACGCTCACCGGCTCCAGATTTATCAGCAA
TAAACCAGCCAGCCGGAAGGGCCGAGCGCAGAAGTGGTCCTGCAACTTTATCCGCCTCCATCCAGTCTAT
TAATTGTTGCCGGGAAGCTAGAGTAAGTAGTTCGCCAGTTAATAGTTTGCGCAACGTTGTTGCCATTGCT
ACAGGCATCGTGGTGTCACGCTCGTCGTTTGGTATGGCTTCATTCAGCTCCGGTTCCCAACGATCAAGGC
GAGTTACATGATCCCCCATGTTGTGCAAAAAAGCGGTTAGCTCCTTCGGTCCTCCGATCGTTGTCAGAAG
TAAGTTGGCCGCAGTGTTATCACTCATGGTTATGGCAGCACTGCATAATTCTCTTACTGTCATGCCATCC
GTAAGATGCTTTTCTGTGACTGGTGAGTACTCAACCAAGTCATTCTGAGAATAGTGTATGCGGCGACCGA
GTTGCTCTTGCCCGGCGTCAATACGGGATAATACCGCGCCACATAGCAGAACTTTAAAAGTGCTCATCAT
TGGAAAACGTTCTTCGGGGCGAAAACTCTCAAGGATCTTACCGCTGTTGAGATCCAGTTCGATGTAACCC
ACTCGTGCACCCAACTGATCTTCAGCATCTTTTACTTTCACCAGCGTTTCTGGGTGAGCAAAAACAGGAA
GGCAAAATGCCGCAAAAAAGGGAATAAGGGCGACACGGAAATGTTGAATACTCATACTCTTCCTTTTTCA
ATATTATTGAAGCATTTATCAGGGTTATTGTCTCATGAGCGGATACATATTTGAATGTATTTAGAAAAAT
AAACAAATAGGGGTTCCGCGCACATTTCCCCGAAAAGTGCCACCTGACGTCTAAGAAACCATTATTATCA
TGACATTAACCTATAAAAATAGGCGTATCACGAGGCCCTTTCGTC
Features (pLannotate 1.2.2; 18 found; start..end, strand, type, name):
    137..186     +  misc_feature   bom (fragment): basis of mobility region from pBR322
    325..472     +  promoter       TRP1 promoter: S. cerevisiae TRP1
    473..1147    +  CDS            TRP1: phosphoribosylanthranilate isomerase, required for tryptophan biosynthesis; S. cerevisiae TRP1; yeast auxotrophic marker
   1198..1249    +  misc_feature   bom (fragment): basis of mobility region from pBR322
   1277..1705    -  rep_origin     f1 ori (sequence partly withheld): f1 bacteriophage origin of replication; arrow indicates direction of (+) strand synthesis
   1709..1778    -  CDS            lacZα (fragment): LacZα fragment of β-galactosidase; lacZ fragment
   1802..1989    +  terminator     ADH1 terminator: S. cerevisiae ADH1; transcription terminator for the S. cerevisiae alcohol dehydrogenase 1 (ADH1) gene
   2033..2052    +  promoter       PLtetO-1 promoter (fragment): modified phage lambda PL promoter with tet operator sites (Lutz and Bujard, 1997)
   2075..2094    +  promoter       PLtetO-1 promoter (fragment): modified phage lambda PL promoter with tet operator sites (Lutz and Bujard, 1997)
   2290..2907    +  CDS            TetR: tetracycline repressor TetR; tetR from transposon Tn10; TetR binds to the tetracycline operator tetO to inhibit transcription. This inhibition can be relieved by adding tetracycline or doxycycline.
   2926..2949    +  CDS            VP160 (fragment): 10 tandem repeats of the minimal activation domain of herpes simplex virus VP16 (Cheng et al., 2013)
   2994..3015    +  CDS            VP64 (fragment): tetrameric repeat of the minimal activation domain of herpes simplex virus VP16 (Beerli et al., 1998)
   3069..3258    +  terminator     CYC1 terminator: S. cerevisiae CYC1; transcription terminator for CYC1
   3261..3318    -  CDS            lacI (fragment): lac repressor; lacI; The lac repressor binds to the lac operator to inhibit transcription in E. coli. This inhibition can be relieved by adding lactose or isopropyl-β-D-thiogalactopyranoside (IPTG).
   3501..4089    -  rep_origin     ori: high-copy-number ColE1/pMB1/pBR322/pUC origin of replication
   4260..5120    -  CDS            AmpR: β-lactamase; bla; confers resistance to ampicillin, carbenicillin, and related antibiotics
   5121..5225    -  promoter       AmpR promoter: bla
   5320..35      +  CDS            rop (fragment) (across the origin): Rop protein, which maintains plasmids at low copy number; rop
