[The description below was written by a language model from this plasmid's Addgene catalogue record and pLannotate feature annotations shown in this document.]
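Description:
pDN-T2dMFot is a 5.3 kb yeast expression and synthetic-biology plasmid built on pRS404, a Saccharomyces cerevisiae integrating vector. Consistent with that backbone, the feature table shows no yeast replication origin or centromere, only the TRP1 promoter and coding sequence, which serve as the auxotrophic marker for selection in trp1 strains. In E. coli it is maintained at high copy through the ColE1/pUC-type origin with ampicillin resistance from the bla gene. An f1 origin and short remnants of lacZα, lacI, bom and rop are carried over from the backbone.

The payload is a self-activating tetracycline-responsive gene circuit. The PTETREG promoter consists of a yeast ADH1 terminator, which insulates the cassette from upstream read-through, followed by two tetO2 operator sites placed upstream of the CYC1 TATA box and minimal promoter. The automated annotation detects these operators as two short PLtetO-1 fragments. This promoter drives rtetR-M2::FFF (rtTA-MF), a reverse Tet transactivator. Its TetR-derived DNA-binding portion carries the M2 substitutions S12G, E19G, A56P, D148E and H179R. It is fused to three VP16-derived "F-type" minimal acidic activation domains, which the annotation registers as small VP16-repeat fragments after the TetR coding sequence. A CYC1 terminator added to the backbone ends the transcript.

Reverse transactivators bind tetO in the presence of doxycycline or a related inducer, and here the regulator controls its own promoter, so the arrangement forms an inducer-dependent positive feedback loop. The plasmid contains no reporter gene. The associated publication concerns mapping the environmental fitness landscape of a synthetic gene circuit in yeast.
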