Addgene plasmid #44558: pDN-T2dMFot
Depositing lab: Gabor Balazsi. Depositing organization: University of Texas MD Anderson Cancer Center. Publication: Mapping the environmental fitness landscape of a synthetic gene circuit. Nevozhay D, Adams RM, Van Itallie E, Bennett MR, Balazsi G. PLoS Comput Biol. 2012;8(4):e1002480. doi: 10.1371/journal.pcbi.1002480. Epub 2012 Apr 12. PubMed 22511863.
Backbone
  Vector backbone: pRS404
  Backbone manufacturer: Stratagene
  Backbone size w/o insert (bp): 4274
  Total vector size (bp): 5320
  Modifications to backbone: CYC1 transcriptional terminator present downstream of inserts (between XhoI and PvuII sites).
  Vector type: Yeast Expression, Synthetic Biology ; Expression regulator/reporter
  Selectable markers: TRP1
Growth in bacteria
  Bacterial resistance: Ampicillin, 100 μg/mL
  Growth temperature: 37°C
  Growth strain: XL10 Gold
  Copy number: High Copy
Gene/Insert 1
  Gene/Insert name: PTETREG promoter (alt names: Yeast ADH1 transcriptional term. and two copies of the tetO2 operator site upstream of the PCYC1 TATA box and minimal promoter; rtTA-MF inducible promoter)
  Species: Synthetic
  Insert size (bp): 504
  Promoter: PTETREG
  Cloning method: Restriction Enzyme; 5′ cloning site AflII (not destroyed); 3′ cloning site BamHI (not destroyed)
  Sequencing primers: 5′ F1ori-R (AGGGAAGAAAGCGAAAGGAG); 3′ Tet-R (GGCGAGTTTACGGGTTGTTA)
Gene/Insert 2
  Gene/Insert name: rtetR-M2::FFF (alt names: modified rtTA transactivator (rtTA-MF); rtetR-M2 transactivator variant augmented with the short FFF activation domain; Three VP16-derived "F-type" minimal acidic activation domains)
  Species: Synthetic; E. Coli
  Insert size (bp): 750
  Mutation: Compared to rtTA, rtTA-M2 has S12G, E19G, A56P, D148E, and H179R
  Cloning method: Restriction Enzyme; 5′ cloning site BamHI (not destroyed); 3′ cloning site XhoI (not destroyed)
  Sequencing primers: 5′ TetR-F1 (TTGATCACCAAGGTGCAGAG)
Resource information
  A portion of this plasmid was derived from a plasmid made by: PTETREG promoter from plasmid pBB247 from Attila Becskei and Luis Serrano, EMBL Heidelberg, Germany. Modified Tet transactivator rtetR-M2 from plasmid pCM190-M2 from Wolfgang Hiller, Friedrich-Alexander-Universität Erlangen-Nürnberg, Germany. VP16-derived "F-type" minimal acidic activation domain described by Hermann Bujard, ZMBH, Heidelberg, Germany.
Terms and licenses: Academic/Nonprofit Terms; Industry Terms: Not Available to Industry
How to cite: pDN-T2dMFot was a gift from Gabor Balazsi (Addgene plasmid # 44558 ; http://n2t.net/addgene:44558 ; RRID:Addgene_44558)
