>Addgene plasmid #44558 | pDN-T2dMFot | addgene partial sequence | sequence record 62573 | TetR-F1 5'-TTGATCACCAAGGTGCAGAG-3'
GGCCTTGAATTGATCATATGCGGATTAGAAAAACAACTTAAATGTGAAAGTGGGGGTCCAGCTGACGCCT
TGGATGACTTTGATTTGGATATGTTGCCTGCAGATGCTCTTGACGATTTCGACCTAGACATGCTACCCGC
CGACGCATTAGATGACTTTGATTTAGATATGTTGCCAGGTTAACTCGAGTAAGCTTGGTACCGCGGCTAG
CTAAGATCCGCTCTAACCGAAAAGGAAGGAGTTAGACAACCTGAAGTCTAGGTCCCTATTTATTTTTTTA
TAGTTATGTTAGTATTAAGAACGTTATTTATATTTCAAATTTTTCTTTTTTTTCTGTACAGACGCGTGTA
CGCATGTAACATTATACTGAAAACCTTGCTTGAGAAGGTTTTGGGACGCTCGAAGATCCAGCTGCATTAA
TGAATCGGCCAACGCGCGGGGAGAGGCGGTTTGCGTATTGGGCGCTCTTCCGCTTCCTCGCTCACTGACT
CGCTGCGCTCGGTCGTTCGGCTGCGGCGAGCGGTATCAGCTCACTCAAAGGCGGTAATACGGTTATCCAC
AGAATCAGGGGATAACGCAGGAAAGAACATGTGAGCAAAAGGCCAGCAAAAGGCCAGGAACCGTAAAAAG
GCCGCGTTGCTGGCGTTTTTCCATAGGCTCCGCCCCCCTGACGAGCATCACAAAAATCGACGCTCAAGTC
AGAGGTGGCGAAACCCGACAG
