>Addgene plasmid #44558 | pDN-T2dMFot | addgene partial sequence | sequence record 62683 | Tet-R 5'-GGCGAGTTTACGGGTTGTTA-3'
ATTAAGCAGCTCTAATGCGCCGTTAATCACTTTACTTTTATCTAATCTAGACATGGATCCCCCGAATTGA
TCCGGTAATTTAGTGTGTGTATTTGTGTTTGCGTGTCTATAGAAGTATAGTAATTTATGCTACAAAGGAC
CTAATGTATAAGGAAAGAATATTTAGAGAAAAGAAGAAAACAAGAGTTTTATATACATACAGAGCACATG
CATGCAGTGGTCTCGATCGAGAAACTCGACTTTGTCGACTCTCTATCACTGATAGGGATCGAGAAACTCG
ACTTTGTCGACTCTCTATCACTGATAGGGATCGAGGAATTGATCTATATTACCCTGTTATCCCTAGCGGA
TCTGCCGGTAGAGGTGTGGTCAATAAGAGCGACCTCATACTATACCTGAGAAAGCAACCTGACCTACAGG
AAAGAGTTACTCAAGAATAAGAATTTTCGTTTTAAAACCTAAGAGTCACTTTAAAATTTGTATACACTTA
TTTTTTTTATAACTTATTTAATAATAAAAATCATAAATCATAAGAAATTCGCTTATTTAGAAGTGGCGCC
TTAAGCAGCTGGCGTAATAGCGAAGAGGCCCGCACCGATCGCCCTTCCCAACAGTTGCGCAGCCTGAATG
GCGAATGG
[124 nt withheld, positions 639-762]
C
[91 nt withheld, positions 764-854]
A
[49 nt withheld, positions 856-904]
CCTTTGACGTTGGAGTCCACGTTCTTTA
