>Addgene plasmid #44558 | pDN-T2dMFot | addgene partial sequence | sequence record 62689 | pRSII-F1 5'-CGGCATCAGAGCAGATTGTAC-3'
TAGATCAACGACATTACTATATATATAATATAGGAAGCATTTAATAGAACAGCATCGTAATATATGTGTA
CTTTGCAGTTATGACGCCAGATGGCAGTAGTGGAAGATATTCTTTATTGAAAAATAGCTTGTCACCTTAC
GTACAATCTTGATCCGGAGCTTTTCTTTTTTTGCCGATTAAGAATTAATTCGGTCGAAAAAAGAAAAGGA
GAGGGCCAAGAGGGAGGGCATTGGTGACTATTGAGCACGTGAGTATACGTGATTAAGCACACAAAGGCAG
CTTGGAGTATGTCTGTTATTAATTTCACAGGTAGTTCTGGTCCATTGGTGAAAGTTTGCGGCTTGCAGAG
CACAGAGGCCGCAGAATGTGCTCTAGATTCCGATGCTGACTTGCTGGGTATTATATGTGTGCCCAATAGA
AAGAGAACAATTGACCCGGTTATTGCAAGGAAAATTTCAAGTCTTGTAAAAGCATATAAAAATAGTTCAG
GCACTCCGAAATACTTGGTTGGCGTGTTTCGTAATCAACCTAAGGAGGATGTTTTGGCTCTGGTCAATGA
TTACGGCATTGATATCGTCCAACTGCATGGAGATGAGTCGTGGCAAGAATACCAAGAGTTCCTCGGTTTG
CCAGTTATTAAAAGACTCGTATTTCCAAAAGACTGCAACATACTACTCAGTGCAGCTTCACAGAAACCTC
ATTCGTTTATTCCCTTGTTTGATTCAGAAGCAGGTGGGACAGGTGAACTTTTGGATTGGAACTCGATTTC
TGACTGGGTTGGAAGGCAAGAGAGCCCCGAAAGCTTACATTTTATGTTAGCTGGTGGACTGACGCCAGAA
AATGTTGGTGATGCGCTTAGATTAAATGGCGTTATTGGTGTTGATGTAAGCGGAGGTGTGGAGACAAATG
GTGTAAA
